Addgene plasmid #81219: pHU6_Ch13_102010574-gRNA-rev
Purpose: pHu6-gRNA-NT1_SpecR backbone, gRNA for targeting the 5' region of pCALNL_Ch13 reporter
Depositing lab: David Liu. Depositing organization: Harvard University. Publication: A programmable Cas9-serine recombinase fusion protein that operates on DNA sequences in mammalian cells. Chaikind B, Bessen JL, Thompson DB, Hu JH, Liu DR. Nucleic Acids Res. 2016 Aug 11. pii: gkw707. 10.1093/nar/gkw707 PubMed 27515511.
Backbone
  Vector backbone: pHU6
  Backbone size w/o insert (bp): 2200
  Total vector size (bp): 2200
  Vector type: Mammalian Expression
Growth in bacteria
  Bacterial resistance: Spectinomycin, 50 μg/mL
  Growth temperature: 37°C
  Growth strain: DH5alpha
  Copy number: High Copy
Gene/Insert
  Gene/Insert name: hU6 expression of gRNA
  gRNA/shRNA sequence: Ch13 psuedo gix site at 102010574
  Species: H. sapiens (human)
  Promoter: U6
  Cloning method: Unknown
  Sequencing primers: 5′ AAAAAAAGCACCGACTCGGTG
Terms and licenses: Academic/Nonprofit Terms; Industry Terms: Not Available to Industry
How to cite: pHU6_Ch13_102010574-gRNA-rev was a gift from David Liu (Addgene plasmid # 81219 ; http://n2t.net/addgene:81219 ; RRID:Addgene_81219)
