[The description below was written by a language model from this plasmid's Addgene catalogue record and pLannotate feature annotations shown in this document.]
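Description:
pHU6_Ch13_102010574-gRNA-rev is a small (about 2.2 kb) mammalian guide RNA expression plasmid built on the pHU6 (pHu6-gRNA-NT1_SpecR) backbone. It is propagated in E. coli as a high-copy plasmid through a ColE1/pUC-type origin of replication. Selection is with spectinomycin, conferred by the aadA aminoglycoside adenylyltransferase gene. In the annotated map aadA spans the numbering origin of the circular sequence and lies directly downstream of a bla (AmpR) promoter on the same strand, which presumably drives its expression. No mammalian selection marker or reporter is annotated, so the plasmid appears suited to transient co-transfection rather than stable selection.

The payload is a single RNA polymerase III transcription unit. A human U6 promoter is followed by a short gap that accommodates the targeting spacer, and then by the Streptococcus pyogenes Cas9 guide RNA scaffold. The spacer is directed at a human chromosome 13 locus, recorded as a pseudo-gix site at position 102010574. According to the record, this guide targets the 5' region of the corresponding pCALNL_Ch13 reporter. A fragment of a Gateway attB1 site sits just upstream of the U6 promoter and is most likely a remnant of the backbone's construction, not a functional element here.

The plasmid comes from work on a programmable Cas9–serine recombinase fusion protein that acts on DNA sequences in mammalian cells. In that setting, guides like this one direct the fusion protein to sequences flanking a gix-like recombinase site. The "rev" suffix suggests it is one member of a set of such guides, but the record does not define its orientation or its partner guide.
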