Features (pLannotate 1.2.2; 6 found; start..end, strand, type, name):
    454..545     -  promoter       AmpR promoter: bla
    596..613     +  protein_bind   attB1 (fragment): mutant version of attB; recombination site for the Gateway® BP reaction BP Clonase™
    659..899     +  promoter       U6 promoter: RNA polymerase III promoter for human U6 snRNA
    929..1004    +  misc_RNA       gRNA scaffold: guide RNA scaffold for the Streptococcus pyogenes CRISPR/Cas9 system
   1097..1685    -  rep_origin     ori: high-copy-number ColE1/pMB1/pBR322/pUC origin of replication
   1856..453     -  CDS            aadA (across the origin): S3AD_ECOLX - Experimental evidence at protein level: Swiss-Prot protein existence level 1. Mediates bacterial resistance to the antibiotics streptomycin and spectinomycin. From Escherichia coli.
>Addgene plasmid #81219 | pHU6_Ch13_102010574-gRNA-rev | depositor full sequence | sequence record 158326 | pHU6_Ch13_102010574-gRNA-rev sequence 2191 bps
CTCCGCCGCTGGACCTACCAAGGCAACGCTATGTTCTCTTGCTTTTGTCAGCAAGATAGCCAGATCAATG
TCGATCGTGGCTGGCTCGAAGATACCTGCAAGAATGTCATTGCGCTGCCATTCTCCAAATTGCAGTTCGC
GCTTAGCTGGATAACGCCACGGAATGATGTCGTCGTGCACAACAATGGTGACTTCTACAGCGCGGAGAAT
CTCGCTCTCTCCAGGGGAAGCCGAAGTTTCCAAAAGGTCGTTGATCAAAGCTCGCCGCGTTGTTTCATCA
AGCCTTACGGTCACCGTAACCAGCAAATCAATATCACTGTGTGGCTTCAGGCCGCCATCCACTGCGGAGC
CGTACAAATGTACGGCCAGCAACGTCGGTTCGAGATGGCGCTCGATGACGCCAACTACCTCTGATAGTTG
AGTCGATACTTCGGCGATCACCGCTTCCCTCATACTCTTCCTTTTTCAATATTATTGAAGCATTTATCAG
GGTTATTGTCTCATGAGCGGATACATATTTGAATGTATTTAGAAAAATAAACAAATATGGGTTCCGCGCA
CATTTCCCCGAAAAGTGCCACCTGACGTCGCTAGCTGTACAAAAAAGCAGGCTTTAAAGGAACCAATTCA
TTCGACTGGATCCAAGGTCGGGCAGGAAGAGGGCCTATTTCCCATGATTCCTTCATATTTGCATATACGA
TACAAGGCTGTTAGAGAGATAATTAGAATTAATTTGACTGTAAACACAAAGATATTAGTACAAAATACGT
GACGTAGAAAGTAATAATTTCTTGGGTAGTTTGCAGTTTTAAAATTATGTTTTAAAATGGACTATCATAT
GCTTACCGTAACTTGAAAGTATTTCGATTTCTTGGCTTTATATATCTTGTGGAAAGGACGAAACACCGTC
AGCTATGATCACTTCCCTGTTTTAGAGCTAGAAATAGCAAGTTAAAATAAGGCTAGTCCGTTATCAACTT
GAAAAAGTGGCACCGAGTCGGTGCTTTTTTTTCTCGAGGTACCTCTCTACATATGACATGTGAGCAAAAG
GCCAGCAAAAGGCCAGGAACCGTAAAAAGGCCGCGTTGCTGGCGTTTTTCCATAGGCTCCGCCCCCCTGA
CGAGCATCACAAAAATCGACGCTCAAGTCAGAGGTGGCGAAACCCGACAGGACTATAAAGATACCAGGCG
TTTCCCCCTGGAAGCTCCCTCGTGCGCTCTCCTGTTCCGACCCTGCCGCTTACCGGATACCTGTCCGCCT
TTCTCCCTTCGGGAAGCGTGGCGCTTTCTCATAGCTCACGCTGTAGGTATCTCAGTTCGGTGTAGGTCGT
TCGCTCCAAGCTGGGCTGTGTGCACGAACCCCCCGTTCAGCCCGACCGCTGCGCCTTATCCGGTAACTAT
CGTCTTGAGTCCAACCCGGTAAGACACGACTTATCGCCACTGGCAGCAGCCACTGGTAACAGGATTAGCA
GAGCGAGGTATGTAGGCGGTGCTACAGAGTTCTTGAAGTGGTGGCCTAACTACGGCTACACTAGAAGAAC
AGTATTTGGTATCTGCGCTCTGCTGAAGCCAGTTACCTTCGGAAAAAGAGTTGGTAGCTCTTGATCCGGC
AAACAAACCACCGCTGGTAGCGGTGGTTTTTTTGTTTGCAAGCAGCAGATTACGCGCAGAAAAAAAGGAT
CTCAAGAAGATCCTTTGATCTTTTCTACGGGGTCTGACGCTCAGTGGAACGAAAACTCACGTTAAGGGAT
TTTGGTCATGAGATTATCAAAAAGGATCTTCACCTAGATCCTTTTAAATTAAAAATGAAGTTTTAAATCA
ATCTAAAGTATATATGAGTAAACTTGGTCTGACAGTTTGCCGACTACCTTGGTGATCTCGCCTTTCACGT
AGTGGACAAATTCTTCCAACTGATCTGCGCGCGAGGCCAAGCGATCTTCTTCTTGTCCAAGATAAGCCTG
TCTAGCTTCAAGTATGACGGGCTGATACTGGGCCGGCAGGCGCTCCATTGCCCAGTCGGCAGCGACATCC
TTCGGCGCGATTTTGCCGGTTACTGCGCTGTACCAAATGCGGGACAACGTAAGCACTACATTTCGCTCAT
CGCCAGCCCAGTCGGGCGGCGAGTTCCATAGCGTTAAGGTTTCATTTAGCGCCTCAAATAGATCCTGTTC
AGGAACCGGATCAAAGAGTTC
