>Addgene plasmid #81219 | pHU6_Ch13_102010574-gRNA-rev | addgene partial sequence | sequence record 163278 | hU6-F 5'-GAGGGCCTATTTCCCATGATT-3'
AGGCTGTTAGAGAGATAATTAGAATTAATTTGACTGTAAACACAAAGATATTAGTACAAAATACGTGACG
TAGAAAGTAATAATTTCTTGGGTAGTTTGCAGTTTTAAAATTATGTTTTAAAATGGACTATCATATGCTT
ACCGTAACTTGAAAGTATTTCGATTTCTTGGCTTTATATATCTTGTGGAAAGGACGAAACACCGTCAGCT
ATGATCACTTCCCTGTTTTAGAGCTAGAAATAGCAAGTTAAAATAAGGCTAGTCCGTTATCAACTTGAAA
AAGTGGCACCGAGTCGGTGCTTTTTTTTCTCGAGGTACCTCTCTACATATGACATGTGAGCAAAAGGCCA
GCAAAAGGCCAGGAACCGTAAAAAGGCCGCGTTGCTGGCGTTTTTCCATAGGCTCCGCCCCCCTGACGAG
CATCACAAAAATCGACGCTCAAGTCAGAGGTGGCGAAACCCGACAGGACTATAAAGATACCAGGCGTTTC
CCCCTGGAAGCTCCCTCGTGCGCTCTCCTGTTCCGACCCTGCCGCTTACCGGATACCTGTCCGCCTTTCT
CCCTTCGGGAAGCGTGGCGCTTTCTCATAGCTCACGCTGTAGGTATCTCAGTTCGGTGTAGGTCGTTCGC
TCCAAGCTGGGCTGTGTGCACGAACCCCCCGTTCAGCCCGACCGCTGCGCCTTATCCGGTAACTATCGTC
TTGAGTCCAACCCGGTAAGACACGACTTATCGCCACTGGCAGCAGCCACTGGTAACAGGATTAGCAGAGC
GAGGTATGTAGGCGGTGCTACAGAGTTCTTGAAGTGGTGGCCTAACTACGGCTACACTAGA
