>Addgene plasmid #81219 | pHU6_Ch13_102010574-gRNA-rev | addgene partial sequence | sequence record 163279 | StrepPyoCas9-5UTR-F 5'-CGGTGCCACTTTTTCAAGTTG-3'
CTTGCTATTTCTAGCTCTAAAACAGGGAAGTGATCATAGCTGACGGTGTTTCGTCCTTTCCACAAGATAT
ATAAAGCCAAGAAATCGAAATACTTTCAAGTTACGGTAAGCATATGATAGTCCATTTTAAAACATAATTT
TAAAACTGCAAACTACCCAAGAAATTATTACTTTCTACGTCACGTATTTTGTACTAATATCTTTGTGTTT
ACAGTCAAATTAATTCTAATTATCTCTCTAACAGCCTTGTATCGTATATGCAAATATGAAGGAATCATGG
GAAATAGGCCCTCTTCCTGCCCGACCTTGGATCCAGTCGAATGAATTGGTTCCTTTAAAGCCTGCTTTTT
TGTACAGCTAGCGACGTCAGGTGGCACTTTTCGGGGAAATGTGCGCGGAACCCATATTTGTTTATTTTTC
TAAATACATTCAAATATGTATCCGCTCATGAGACAATAACCCTGATAAATGCTTCAATAATATTGAAAAA
GGAAGAGTATGAGGGAAGCGGTGATCGCCGAAGTATCGACTCAACTATCAGAGGTAGTTGGCGTCATCGA
GCGCCATCTCGAACCGACGTTGCTGGCCGTACATTTGTACGGCTCCGCAGTGGATGGCGGCCTGAAGCCA
CACAGTGATATTGATTTGCTGGTTACGGTGACCGTAAGGCTTGATGAAACAACGCGGCGAGCTTTGATCA
ACGACCTTTTGGAAACTTCGGCTTCCCCTGGAGAGAGCGAGATTCTCCGCGCTGTAGAAGTCACCATTGT
TGTGCACGACGACATCATTCCGTGGCGTTATCCAGCTAAGCGCGA
